Addgene plasmid #131076: pYJ33-lenti-U6-Oct4-PE-acti-gRNA-DsRed
Purpose: Activation of Mafa via SAM system
Depositing lab: Xiaojun Lian. Depositing organization: Pennsylvania State University.
Backbone
  Vector backbone: plenti-MS2-U6-gRNA-DsRed
  Backbone size w/o insert (bp): 15000
  Vector type: Mammalian Expression, Lentiviral, CRISPR
  Selectable markers: Zeocin
Growth in bacteria
  Bacterial resistance: Ampicillin, 100 μg/mL
  Growth temperature: 37°C
  Growth strain: NEB Stable
  Copy number: High Copy
Gene/Insert
  Gene/Insert name: OCT4 proximal enhancer gRNA
  gRNA/shRNA sequence: AGGGAGAACGGGGCCTACCG
  Species: H. sapiens (human)
  Entrez Gene: POU5F1 (a.k.a. OCT3, OCT4, OCT4Borf1, OTF-3, OTF3, OTF4, Oct-3, Oct-4, Oct3/4)
  Cloning method: Restriction Enzyme; 5′ cloning site Unknown (unknown if destroyed); 3′ cloning site Unknown (unknown if destroyed)
  Sequencing primers: 5′ hUBCpro-F
Terms and licenses: Academic/Nonprofit Terms; Industry Terms: Not Available to Industry
How to cite: pYJ33-lenti-U6-Oct4-PE-acti-gRNA-DsRed was a gift from Xiaojun Lian (Addgene plasmid # 131076 ; http://n2t.net/addgene:131076 ; RRID:Addgene_131076)
