[The description below was written by a language model from this plasmid's Addgene catalogue record and pLannotate feature annotations shown in this document.]
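Description:
pYJ33-lenti-U6-Oct4-PE-acti-gRNA-DsRed is a lentiviral CRISPR-activation guide RNA vector built on the plenti-MS2-U6-gRNA-DsRed backbone. It is propagated in E. coli through a high-copy ColE1/pUC-type origin with ampicillin resistance (AmpR), and it also carries an f1 origin. The viral portion has a CMV enhancer/promoter fused to a truncated HIV-1 5' LTR, followed by the Ψ packaging signal, RRE, cPPT/CTS and WPRE, then a second truncated LTR and a bGH polyadenylation signal. This layout allows Tat-independent production of packageable genomic RNA when helper plasmids supply the viral proteins.

The payload is a human U6 (RNA polymerase III) promoter driving a guide against the proximal enhancer of human OCT4 (POU5F1), joined to an S. pyogenes Cas9 gRNA scaffold. The backbone name implies an MS2-aptamer scaffold for the SAM activator system, although the annotation lists only a standard scaffold. In the opposite orientation, a human UbC promoter drives DsRed-Express2, followed by a blasticidin deaminase (bsr) coding sequence, which marks transduced cells by fluorescence. Two loxP sites flank the gRNA and reporter cassettes, so the integrated payload could in principle be excised by Cre. Outside the LTRs sits an SV40/EM7-driven BleoR cassette, matching the Zeocin marker listed in the catalogue.

The record contains inconsistencies. The stated purpose refers to activation of Mafa, whereas the name and insert fields point to OCT4. The backbone is listed as 15,000 bp, but the sequenced plasmid is 10,801 nt. No Cas9 or activator component is encoded, so dCas9-based SAM factors must be supplied separately.
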