Features (pLannotate 1.2.2; 36 found; start..end, strand, type, name):
     44..96      +  misc_feature   bom (fragment): basis of mobility region from pBR322
    155..259     +  promoter       AmpR promoter: bla
    260..1120    +  CDS            AmpR: β-lactamase; bla; confers resistance to ampicillin, carbenicillin, and related antibiotics
   1291..1879    +  rep_origin     ori: high-copy-number ColE1/pMB1/pBR322/pUC origin of replication
   2062..2154    +  CDS            lacI (fragment): lac repressor; lacI; The lac repressor binds to the lac operator to inhibit transcription in E. coli. This inhibition can be relieved by adding lactose or isopropyl-β-D-thiogalactopyranoside (IPTG).
   2167..2188    +  protein_bind   CAP binding site: CAP binding activates transcription in the presence of cAMP. E. coli catabolite activator protein
   2203..2233    +  promoter       lac promoter: promoter for the E. coli lac operon
   2237..2259    +  protein_bind   lac operator (fragment): The lac repressor binds to the lac operator to inhibit transcription in E. coli. This inhibition can be relieved by adding lactose or isopropyl-β-D-thiogalactopyranoside (IPTG). lac repressor encoded by lacI
   2330..2451    -  polyA_signal   SV40 poly(A) signal: SV40 polyadenylation signal
   2446..2571    -  CDS            ble (fragment): BLE_KLEPN - Experimental evidence at protein level: Swiss-Prot protein existence level 1. Binding protein with a strong affinity to the bleomycin family of antibiotics. Binds to CL990; an antimitotic-antibiotic compound. From Klebsiella pneumoniae.
   2581..2955    -  CDS            BleoR: antibiotic-binding protein; Sh ble from Streptoalloteichus hindustanus; confers resistance to bleomycin, phleomycin, and Zeocin™
   2974..3021    -  promoter       EM7 promoter: synthetic bacterial promoter&nbsp
   3069..3398    -  promoter       SV40 promoter: SV40 enhancer and early promoter
   3412..3840    -  rep_origin     f1 ori (sequence partly withheld): f1 bacteriophage origin of replication; arrow indicates direction of (+) strand synthesis
   3861..3882    -  promoter       SV40 promoter (fragment): SV40 enhancer and early promoter
   3886..4110    -  polyA_signal   bGH poly(A) signal: bovine growth hormone polyadenylation signal
   4142..4322    -  LTR            5' LTR (truncated): truncated 5' long terminal repeat (LTR) from HIV-1
   4329..4910    -  CDS            nef (fragment): NEF_HV1H2 - Experimental evidence at protein level: Swiss-Prot protein existence level 1. Extracellular Nef protein targets CD4(+) T-lymphocytes for apoptosis by interacting with CXCR4 surface receptors. From Human immunodeficiency virus type 1 group M subtype B (isolate HXB2) (HIV-1).
   4847..5435    -  misc_feature   WPRE: woodchuck hepatitis virus posttranscriptional regulatory element
   5435..5459    -  misc_feature   MCS (fragment): pBluescript multiple cloning site
   5460..5493    -  protein_bind   loxP: Cre-mediated recombination occurs in the 8-bp core sequence (GCATACAT). Cre recombinase
   5509..5925    -  CDS            bsr: BSR_BACCE - Experimental evidence at protein level: Swiss-Prot protein existence level 1. Catalyzes the deamination of the cytosine moiety of the antibiotics blasticidin S, cytomycin and acetylblasticidin S. From Bacillus cereus.
   5992..6666    -  CDS            DsRed-Express2: DsRed-Express2 is a basic (constitutively fluorescent) orange fluorescent protein published in 2008, derived from Discosoma sp.. It is reported to be a rapidly-maturing protein.
   6667..6684    +  misc_feature   MCS (fragment): pUC18/19 multiple cloning site
   6695..7906    -  promoter       UbC promoter: human ubiquitin C promoter
   7939..8179    +  promoter       U6 promoter: RNA polymerase III promoter for human U6 snRNA
   8208..8283    +  misc_RNA       gRNA scaffold: guide RNA scaffold for the Streptococcus pyogenes CRISPR/Cas9 system
   8294..8327    -  protein_bind   loxP: Cre-mediated recombination occurs in the 8-bp core sequence (GCATACAT). Cre recombinase
   8371..8488    -  misc_feature   cPPT/CTS: central polypurine tract and central termination sequence of HIV-1
   8538..8638    -  CDS            Rev (fragment): human immunodeficiency virus 1 (HIV-1) Rev protein; rev; enhances nuclear export of unspliced and incompletely spliced viral mRNAs
   9015..9248    -  misc_feature   RRE: The Rev response element (RRE) of HIV-1 allows for Rev-dependent mRNA export from the nucleus to the cytoplasm.
   9394..9757    -  CDS            HIV-1 gag (fragment): gag protein from human immunodeficiency virus 1; gag
   9741..9866    -  misc_feature   HIV-1 Ψ: packaging signal of human immunodeficiency virus type 1
   9913..10093   -  LTR            5' LTR (truncated): truncated 5' long terminal repeat (LTR) from HIV-1
  10111..10310   -  promoter       CMV promoter: human cytomegalovirus (CMV) immediate early promoter
  10311..10690   -  enhancer       CMV enhancer: human cytomegalovirus immediate early enhancer
>Addgene plasmid #131076 | pYJ33-lenti-U6-Oct4-PE-acti-gRNA-DsRed | addgene full sequence | sequence record 256745 | Addgene NGS Result
TCGCGCACTACTCAGCGACCTCCAACACACAAGCAGGGAGCAGATACTGGCTTAACTATGCGGCATCAGA
GCAGATTGTACTGAGAGTGCACCATAGGGGATCGGGAGATCTCCCGATCCGTCGACGTCAGGTGGCACTT
TTCGGGGAAATGTGCGCGGAACCCCTATTTGTTTATTTTTCTAAATACATTCAAATATGTATCCGCTCAT
GAGACAATAACCCTGATAAATGCTTCAATAATATTGAAAAAGGAAGAGTATGAGTATTCAACATTTCCGT
GTCGCCCTTATTCCCTTTTTTGCGGCATTTTGCCTTCCTGTTTTTGCTCACCCAGAAACGCTGGTGAAAG
TAAAAGATGCTGAAGATCAGTTGGGTGCACGAGTGGGTTACATCGAACTGGATCTCAACAGCGGTAAGAT
CCTTGAGAGTTTTCGCCCCGAAGAACGTTTTCCAATGATGAGCACTTTTAAAGTTCTGCTATGTGGCGCG
GTATTATCCCGTATTGACGCCGGGCAAGAGCAACTCGGTCGCCGCATACACTATTCTCAGAATGACTTGG
TTGAGTACTCACCAGTCACAGAAAAGCATCTTACGGATGGCATGACAGTAAGAGAATTATGCAGTGCTGC
CATAACCATGAGTGATAACACTGCGGCCAACTTACTTCTGACAACGATCGGAGGACCGAAGGAGCTAACC
GCTTTTTTGCACAACATGGGGGATCATGTAACTCGCCTTGATCGTTGGGAACCGGAGCTGAATGAAGCCA
TACCAAACGACGAGCGTGACACCACGATGCCTGTAGCAATGGCAACAACGTTGCGCAAACTATTAACTGG
CGAACTACTTACTCTAGCTTCCCGGCAACAATTAATAGACTGGATGGAGGCGGATAAAGTTGCAGGACCA
CTTCTGCGCTCGGCCCTTCCGGCTGGCTGGTTTATTGCTGATAAATCTGGAGCCGGTGAGCGTGGGTCTC
GCGGTATCATTGCAGCACTGGGGCCAGATGGTAAGCCCTCCCGTATCGTAGTTATCTACACGACGGGGAG
TCAGGCAACTATGGATGAACGAAATAGACAGATCGCTGAGATAGGTGCCTCACTGATTAAGCATTGGTAA
CTGTCAGACCAAGTTTACTCATATATACTTTAGATTGATTTAAAACTTCATTTTTAATTTAAAAGGATCT
AGGTGAAGATCCTTTTTGATAATCTCATGACCAAAATCCCTTAACGTGAGTTTTCGTTCCACTGAGCGTC
AGACCCCGTAGAAAAGATCAAAGGATCTTCTTGAGATCCTTTTTTTCTGCGCGTAATCTGCTGCTTGCAA
ACAAAAAAACCACCGCTACCAGCGGTGGTTTGTTTGCCGGATCAAGAGCTACCAACTCTTTTTCCGAAGG
TAACTGGCTTCAGCAGAGCGCAGATACCAAATACTGTTCTTCTAGTGTAGCCGTAGTTAGGCCACCACTT
CAAGAACTCTGTAGCACCGCCTACATACCTCGCTCTGCTAATCCTGTTACCAGTGGCTGCTGCCAGTGGC
GATAAGTCGTGTCTTACCGGGTTGGACTCAAGACGATAGTTACCGGATAAGGCGCAGCGGTCGGGCTGAA
CGGGGGGTTCGTGCACACAGCCCAGCTTGGAGCGAACGACCTACACCGAACTGAGATACCTACAGCGTGA
GCTATGAGAAAGCGCCACGCTTCCCGAAGGGAGAAAGGCGGACAGGTATCCGGTAAGCGGCAGGGTCGGA
ACAGGAGAGCGCACGAGGGAGCTTCCAGGGGGAAACGCCTGGTATCTTTATAGTCCTGTCGGGTTTCGCC
ACCTCTGACTTGAGCGTCGATTTTTGTGATGCTCGTCAGGGGGGCGGAGCCTATGGAAAAACGCCAGCAA
CGCGGCCTTTTTACGGTTCCTGGCCTTTTGCTGGCCTTTTGCTCACATGTTCTTTCCTGCGTTATCCCCT
GATTCTGTGGATAACCGTATTACCGCCTTTGAGTGAGCTGATACCGCTCGCCGCAGCCGAACGACCGAGC
GCAGCGAGTCAGTGAGCGAGGAAGCGGAAGAGCGCCCAATACGCAAACCGCCTCTCCCCGCGCGTTGGCC
GATTCATTAATGCAGCTGGCACGACAGGTTTCCCGACTGGAAAGCGGGCAGTGAGCGCAACGCAATTAAT
GTGAGTTAGCTCACTCATTAGGCACCCCAGGCTTTACACTTTATGCTTCCGGCTCGTATGTTGTGTGGAA
TTGTGAGCGGATAACAATTTCACACAGGAAACAGCTATGACCATGATTACGCCAAGCTCTAGCTAGAGGT
CGACGGTATACAGACATGATAAGATACATTGATGAGTTTGGACAAACCACAACTAGAATGCAGTGAAAAA
AATGCTTTATTTGTGAAATTTGTGATGCTATTGCTTTATTTGTAACCATTATAAGCTGCAATAAACAAGT
TGGGGTGGGCGAAGAACTCCAGCATGAGATCCCCGCGCTGGAGGATCATCCAGCCGGCGTCCCGGAAAAC
GATTCCGAAGCCCAACCTTTCATAGAAGGCGGCGGTGGAATCGAAATCTCGTAGCACGTGTCAGTCCTGC
TCCTCGGCCACGAAGTGCACGCAGTTGCCGGCCGGGTCGCGCAGGGCGAACTCCCGCCCCCACGGCTGCT
CGCCGATCTCGGTCATGGCCGGCCCGGAGGCGTCCCGGAAGTTCGTGGACACGACCTCCGACCACTCGGC
GTACAGCTCGTCCAGGCCGCGCACCCACACCCAGGCCAGGGTGTTGTCCGGCACCACCTGGTCCTGGACC
GCGCTGATGAACAGGGTCACGTCGTCCCGGACCACACCGGCGAAGTCGTCCTCCACGAAGTCCCGGGAGA
ACCCGAGCCGGTCGGTCCAGAACTCGACCGCTCCGGCGACGTCGCGCGCGGTGAGCACCGGAACGGCACT
GGTCAACTTGGCCATGGTTTAGTTCCTCACCTTGTCGTATTATACTATGCCGATATACTATGCCGATGAT
TAATTGTCAACACGTGCTGATCAGATCCGAAAATGGATATACAAGCTCCCGGGAGCTTTTTGCAAAAGCC
TAGGCCTCCAAAAAAGCCTCCTCACTACTTCTGGAATAGCTCAGAGGCAGAGGCGGCCTCGGCCTCTGCA
TAAATAAAAAAAATTAGTCAGCCATGGGGCGGAGAATGGGCGGAACTGGGCGGAGTTAGGGGCGGGATGG
GCGGAGTTAGGGGCGGGACTATGGTTGCTGACTAATTGAGATGCATGCTTTGCATACTTCTGCCTGCTGG
GGAGCCTGGGGACTTTCCACACCTGGTTGCTGACTAATTGAGATGCATGCTTTGCATACTTCTGCCTGCT
GGGGAGCCTGGGGACTTTCCACACCCTAACTGACACACATTCCACAGAATTAATTCGCGTTAAATTTTTG
TTAAATCAGCTCATTTTTTAACCAATAGGCCGAAATCGGCAAAATCCCTTATAAATCAAAAGAATAGACC
GAGATAGGGT
[37 nt withheld, positions 3511-3547]
AAAGAACGTGGACTCCAACGTCAAAGG
[49 nt withheld, positions 3575-3623]
T
[91 nt withheld, positions 3625-3715]
G
[124 nt withheld, positions 3717-3840]
GGGGATACCCCCTAGAGCCCCAGCTGGTTCTTTCCGCCTCAGAAGCCATAGAGCCCACCGCATCCCCAGC
ATGCCTGCTATTGTCTTCCCAATCCTCCCCCTTGCTGTCCTGCCCCACCCCACCCCCCAGAATAGAATGA
CACCTACTCAGACAATGCGATGCAATTTCCTCATTTTATTAGGAAAGGACAGTGGGAGTGGCACCTTCCA
GGGTCAAGGAAGGCACGGGGGAGGGGCAAACAACAGATGGCTGGCAACTAGAAGGCACAGTCGAGGCTGA
TCAGCGGGTTTAAACGGGCCCTGCTAGAGATTTTCCACACTGACTAAAAGGGTCTGAGGGATCTCTAGTT
ACCAGAGTCACACAACAGACGGGCACACACTACTTGAAGCACTCAAGGCAAGCTTTATTGAGGCTTAAGC
AGTGGGTTCCCTAGTTAGCCAGAGAGCTCCCAGGCTCAGATCTGGTCTAACCAGAGAGACCCAGTACAGT
CCGGATGCAGCTCTCGGGCCATGTGATGAAATGCTAGGCGGCTGTCAAACCTCCACTCTAATACTTCTCT
CTCCGGGTCATCCATCCCATGCAGGCTCACAGGGTGTAACAAGCGGGTGTTCTCTCCTTCATTGGCTTCT
TCTACCTTCTCTTGCTCAACTGGTACTAGCTTGTAGCACCATCCAAAGGTCAGTGGATATCTGATCCCTG
GCCCTGGTGTGTAGTTCTGCCAATCAGGGAAGTAGCCTTGTGTGTGGTAGATCCACAGATCAAGGATATC
TTGTCTTCGTTGGGAGTGAATTAGCCCTTCCAGTCCCCCCTTTTCTTTTAAAAAGTGGCTAAGATCTACA
GCTGCCTTGTAAGTCATTGGTCTTAAAGGTACCTGAGGTGTGACTGGAAAACCCACCTCCTCCTCCTCTT
GTGCTTCTAGCCAGGCACAATCAGCATTGGTAGCTGCTGTATTGCTACTTGTGATTGCTCCATGTTTTTC
TAGGTCTCGAGGTCGACGGTATCGATGCGGGGAGGCGGCCCAAAGGGAGATCCGACTCGTCTGAGGGCGA
AGGCGAAGACGCGGAAGAGGCCGCAGAGCCGGCAGCAGGCCGCGGGAAGGAAGGTCCGCTGGATTGAGGG
CCGAAGGGACGTAGCAGAAGGACGTCCCGCGCAGAATCCAGGTGGCAACACAGGCGAGCAGCCAAGGAAA
GGACGATGATTTCCCCGACAACACCACGGAATTGTCAGTGCCCAACAGCCGAGCCCCTGTCCAGCAGCGG
GCAAGGCAGGCGGCGATGAGTTCCGCCGTGGCAATAGGGAGGGGGAAAGCGAAAGTCCCGGAAAGGAGCT
GACAGGTGGTGGCAATGCCCCAACCAGTGGGGGTTGCGTCAGCAAACACAGTGCACACCACGCCACGTTG
CCTGACAACGGGCCACAACTCCTCATAAAGAGACAGCAACCAGGATTTATACAAGGAGGAGAAAATGAAA
GCCATACGGGAAGCAATAGCATGATACAAAGGCATTAAAGCAGCGTATCCACATAGCGTAAAAGGAGCAA
CATAGTTAAGAATACCAGTCAATCTTTCACAAATTTTGTAATCCAGAGGTTGATTATCGATAAGCTTGAT
ATCGAATTCATAACTTCGTATAATGTATGCTATACGAAGTTATCTATTATCAACTTTAGTTCCTGGTGTA
CTTGAGGGGGATGAGTTCCTCAATGGTGGTTTTGACCAGCTTGCCATTCATCTCAATGAGCACAAAGCAG
TCAGGAGCATAGTCAGAGATGAGCTCTCTGCACATGCCACAGGGGCTGACCACCCTGATGGATCTGTCCA
CCTCATCAGAGTAGGGGTGCCTGACAGCCACAATGGTGTCAAAGTCCTTCTGCCCGTTGCTCACAGCAGA
CCCAATGGCAATGGCTTCAGCACAGACAGTGACCCTGCCAATGTAGGCCTCAATGTGGACAGCAGAGATG
ATCTCCCCAGTCTTGGTCCTGATGGCCGCCCCGACATGGTGCTTGTTGTCCTCATAGAGCATGGTGATCT
TCTCAGTGGCGACCTCCACCAGCTCCAGATCCTGCTGAGAGATGTTGAAGGTCTTCGGTCCAGGATTCTC
TTCGACATCTCCGGCTTGTTTCAGCAGAGAGAAGTTTGTTGCGCCGGATCCCTGGAACAGGTGGTGGCGG
GCCTCGGCGCGCTCGTACTGCTCCACCACGGTGTAGTCCTCGTTGTGGGAGGTGATGTCCAGCTTGGAGT
CCACGTAGTAGTAGCCGGGCAGCTTCACGGGCTTCTTGGCCATGTAGATTGACTTGAACTCCACCAGGTA
GTGGCCGCCGCCCTTCAGCTTCAGCGCCTTGTGGATCTCGCCCTTCAGCACGCCGTCGCGGGGGTACAGG
CGCTCGGTGGAGGGCTCCCAGCCCAGAGTCTTCTTCTGCATTACGGGGCCGTCGGAGGGGAAGTTCACGC
CGATGAACTTCACGTGGTAGATGAAGGTGCCGTCCTGCAGGGAGGAGTCCTGGGTCACGGTCACCACGCC
GCCGTCCTCGAAGTTCATCACGCGCTCCCACTTGAAGCCCTCGGGGAAGGACAGCTTCTTGTAGTCGGGG
ATGTCGGCGGGGTGCTTCACGTACACCTTGGAGCCGTACTGGAACTGGGGGGACAGGATGTCCCAGGCGA
AGGGCAGGGGGCCGCCCTTGGTCACCTGCAGCTTGGCGGTCTGGGTGCCCTCGTAGGGCTTGCCCTCGCC
CTCGCCCTCGATCTCGAACTCGTGGCCGTTCACGGAGCCCTCCATGTGCACCTTGAAGCGCATGAAGGGC
TTGATGACGTTCTCAGTGCTATCCATTCTAGAGTCGACCTGCAGCCCAAGCTTCGTCTAACAAAAAAGCC
AAAAACGGCCAGAATTTAGCGGACAATTTACTAGTCTAACACTGAAAATTACATATTGACCCAAATGATT
ACATTTCAAAAGGTGCCTAAAAAACTTCACAAAACACACTCGCCAACCCCGAGCGCATAGTTCAAAACCG
GAGCTTCAGCTACTTAAGAAGATAGGTACATAAAACCGACCAAAGAAACTGACGCCTCACTTATCCCTCC
CCTCACCAGAGGTCCGGCGCCTGTCGATTCAGGAGAGCCTACCCTAGGCCCGAACCCTGCGTCCTGCGAC
GGAGAAAAGCCTACCGCACACCTACCGGCAGGTGGCCCCACCCTGCATTATAAGCCAACAGAACGGGTGA
CGTCACGACACGACGAGGGCGCGCGCTCCCAAAGGTACGGGTGCACTGCCCAACGGCACCGCCATAACTG
CCGCCCCCGCAACAGACGACAAACCGAGTTCTCCAGTCAGTGACAAACTTCACGTCAGGGTCCCCAGATG
GTGCCCCAGCCCATCTCACCCGAATAAGAGCTTTCCCGCATTAGCGAAGGCCTCAAGACCTTGGGTTCTT
GCCGCCCACCATGCCCCCCACCTTGTTTCAACGACCTCACAGCCCGCCTCACAAGCGTCTTCCATTCAAG
ACTCGGGAACAGCCGCCATTTTGCTGCGCTCCCCCCAACCCCCAGTTCAGGGCAACCTTGCTCGCGGACC
CAGACTACAGCCCTTGGCGGTCTCTCCACACGCTTCCGTCCCACCGAGCGGCCCGGCGGCCACGAAAGCC
CCGGCCAGCCCAGCAGCCCGCTACTCACCAAGTGACGATCACAGCGATCCACAAACAAGAACCGCGACCC
AAATCCCGGCTGCGACGGAACTAGCTGTGCCACACCCGGCGCGTCCTTATATAATCATCGGCGTTCACCG
CCCCACGGAGATCCCTCCGCAGAATCGCCGAGAAGGGACTACTTTTCCTCGCCTGTTCCGCTCTCTGGAA
AGAAAACCAGTGCCCTAGAGTCACCCAAGTCCCGTCCTAAAATGTCCTTCTGCTGATACTGGGGTTCTAA
GGCCGAGTCTTATGAGCAGCGGGCCGCTGTCCTGAGCGTCCGGGCGGAAGGATCAGGACGCTCGCTGCGC
CCTTCGTCTGACGTGGCAGCGCTCGCCGTGAGGAGGGGGGCGCCCGCGGGAGGCGCCAAAACCCGGCGCG
GAGGCCAGATCTGGAGCCGACACGGGTTAATTAATTAAGAGGGCCTATTTCCCATGATTCCTTCATATTT
GCATATACGATACAAGGCTGTTAGAGAGATAATTGGAATTAATTTGACTGTAAACACAAAGATATTAGTA
CAAAATACGTGACGTAGAAAGTAATAATTTCTTGGGTAGTTTGCAGTTTTAAAATTATGTTTTAAAATGG
ACTATCATATGCTTACCGTAACTTGAAAGTATTTCGATTTCTTGGCTTTATATATCTTGTGGAAAGGACG
AAACACCAGGGAGAACGGGGCCTACCGGTTTTAGAGCTAGAAATAGCAAGTTAAAATAAGGCTAGTCCGT
TATCAACTTGAAAAAGTGGCACCGAGTCGGTGCTTTTTTTTTAATAACTTCGTATAATGTATGCTATACG
AAGTTATTAATTAACCAAACTGGATCTCTGCTGTCCCTGTAATAAACCCGAAAATTTTGAATTTTTGTAA
TTTGTTTTTGTAATTCTTTAGTTTGTATGTCTGTTGCTATTATGTCTACTATTCTTTCCCCTGCACTGTA
CCCCCCAATCCCCCCTTTTCTTTTAAAATTGTGGATGAATACTGCCATTTGTCTGCAGAATTGGCGCACG
CAGTGCCGATCCGTTCACTAATCGAATGGATCTGTCTCTGTCTCTCTCTCCACCTTCTTCTTCTATTCCT
TCGGGCCTGTCGGGTCCCCTCGGGGTTGGGAGGTGGGTCTGAAACGATAATGGTGAATATCCCTGCCTAA
CTCTATTCACTATAGAAAGTACAGCAAAAACTATTCTTAAACCTACCAAGCCTCCTACTATCATTATGAA
TAATTTTATATACCACAGCCAATTTGTTATGTTAAACCAATTCCACAAACTTGCCCATTTATCTAATTCC
AATAATTCTTGTTCATTCTTTTCTTGCTGGTTTTGCGATTCTTCAATTAAGGAGTGTATTAAGCTTGTGT
AATTGTTAATTTCTCTGTCCCACTCCATCCAGGTCGTGTGATTCCAAATCTGTTCCAGAGATTTATTACT
CCAACTAGCATTCCAAGGCACAGCAGTGGTGCAAATGAGTTTTCCAGAGCAACCCCAAATCCCCAGGAGC
TGTTGATCCTTTAGGTATCTTTCCACAGCCAGGATTCTTGCCTGGAGCTGCTTGATGCCCCAGACTGTGA
GTTGCAACAGATGCTGTTGCGCCTCAATAGCCCTCAGCAAATTGTTCTGCTGCTGCACTATACCAGACAA
TAATTGTCTGGCCTGTACCGTCAGCGTCATTGACGCTGCGCCCATAGTGCTTCCTGCTGCTCCCAAGAAC
CCAAGGAACAAAGCTCCTATTCCCACTGCTCTTTTTTCTCTCTGCACCACTCTTCTCTTTGCCTTGGTGG
GTGCTACTCCTAATGGTTCAATTTTTACTACTTTATATTTATATAATTCACTTCTCCAATTGTCCCTCAT
ATCTCCTCCTCCAGGTCTGAAGATCAGCGGCCGCTTGCTGTGCGGTGGTCTTACTTTTGTTTTGCTCTTC
CTCTATCTTGTCTAAAGCTTCCTTGGTGTCTTTTATCTCTATCCTTTGATGCACACAATAGAGGGTTGCT
ACTGTATTATATAATGATCTAAGTTCTTCTGATCCTGTCTGAAGGGATGGTTGTAGCTGTCCCAGTATTT
GTCTACAGCCTTCTGATGTTTCTAACAGGCCAGGATTAACTGCGAATCGTTCTAGCTCCCTGCTTGCCCA
TACTATATGTTTTAATTTATATTTTTTCTTTCCCCCTGGCCTTAACCGAATTTTTTCCCATCGCGATCTA
ATTCTCCCCCGCTTAATACTGACGCTCTCGCACCCATCTCTCTCCTTCTAGCCTCCGCTAGTCAAAATTT
TTGGCGTACTCACCAGTCGCCGCCCCTCGCCTCTTGCCGTGCGCGCTTCAGCAAGCCGAGTCCTGCGTCG
AGAGAGCTCCTCTGGTTTCCCTTTCGCTTTCAAGTCCCTGTTCGGGCGCCACTGCTAGAGATTTTCCACA
CTGACTAAAAGGGTCTGAGGGATCTCTAGTTACCAGAGTCACACAACAGACGGGCACACACTACTTGAAG
CACTCAAGGCAAGCTTTATTGAGGCTTAAGCAGTGGGTTCCCTAGTTAGCCAGAGAGCTCCCAGGCTCAG
ATCTGGTCTAACCAGAGAGACCCAGTACAGGCAAAACGCGCTGCTTATATAGACCTCCCACCGTACACGC
CTACCGCCCATTTGCGTCAATGGGGCGGAGTTGTTACGACATTTTGGAAAGTCCCGTTGATTTTGGTGCC
AAAACAAACTCCCATTGACGTCAATGGGGTGGAGACTTGGAAATCCCCGTGAGTCAAACCGCTATCCACG
CCCATTGATGTACTGCCAAAACCGCATCACCATGGTAATAGCGATGACTAATACGTAGATGTACTGCCAA
GTAGGAAAGTCCCATAAGGTCATGTACTGGGCATAATGCCAGGCGGGCCATTTACCGTCATTGACGTCAA
TAGGGGGCGTACTTGGCATATGATACACTTGATGTACTGCCAAGTGGGCAGTTTACCGTAAATACTCCAC
CCATTGACGTCAATGGAAAGTCCCTATTGGCGTTACTATGGGAACATACGTCATTATTGACGTCAATGGG
CGGGGGTCGTTGGGCGGTCAGCCAGGCGGGCCATTTACCGTAAGTTATGTAACGCGGAACTCCATATATG
GGCTATGAACTAATGACCCCGTAATTGATTACTATTAATAACTAGTCAATAATCAATGTCAACGCGTATA
TCTGGCCCGTACATCGCGAAGCAGCGCAAAACGCCTAACCCTAAGCAGATTCTTCATGCAATTGTCGGTC
AAGCCTTGCCTTGTTGTAGCTTAAATTTTGC
